>Addgene plasmid #72584 | pEYFP-hDF | depositor full sequence | sequence record 134969 | pEYFP-hDF sequence 11004 bps
TAGTTATTAATAGTAATCAATTACGGGGTCATTAGTTCATAGCCCATATATGGAGTTCCGCGTTACATAA
CTTACGGTAAATGGCCCGCCTGGCTGACCGCCCAACGACCCCCGCCCATTGACGTCAATAATGACGTATG
TTCCCATAGTAACGCCAATAGGGACTTTCCATTGACGTCAATGGGTGGAGTATTTACGGTAAACTGCCCA
CTTGGCAGTACATCAAGTGTATCATATGCCAAGTACGCCCCCTATTGACGTCAATGACGGTAAATGGCCC
GCCTGGCATTATGCCCAGTACATGACCTTATGGGACTTTCCTACTTGGCAGTACATCTACGTATTAGTCA
TCGCTATTACCATGGTGATGCGGTTTTGGCAGTACATCAATGGGCGTGGATAGCGGTTTGACTCACGGGG
ATTTCCAAGTCTCCACCCCATTGACGTCAATGGGAGTTTGTTTTGGCACCAAAATCAACGGGACTTTCCA
AAATGTCGTAACAACTCCGCCCCATTGACGCAAATGGGCGGTAGGCGTGTACGGTGGGAGGTCTATATAA
GCAGAGCTGGTTTAGTGAACCGTCAGATCCGCTAGCGCTACCGGTCGCCACCATGGTGAGCAAGGGCGAG
GAGCTGTTCACCGGGGTGGTGCCCATCCTGGTCGAGCTGGACGGCGACGTAAACGGCCACAAGTTCAGCG
TGTCCGGCGAGGGCGAGGGCGATGCCACCTACGGCAAGCTGACCCTGAAGTTCATCTGCACCACCGGCAA
GCTGCCCGTGCCCTGGCCCACCCTCGTGACCACCTTCGGCTACGGCCTGCAGTGCTTCGCCCGCTACCCC
GACCACATGAAGCAGCACGACTTCTTCAAGTCCGCCATGCCCGAAGGCTACGTCCAGGAGCGCACCATCT
TCTTCAAGGACGACGGCAACTACAAGACCCGCGCCGAGGTGAAGTTCGAGGGCGACACCCTGGTGAACCG
CATCGAGCTGAAGGGCATCGACTTCAAGGAGGACGGCAACATCCTGGGGCACAAGCTGGAGTACAACTAC
AACAGCCACAACGTCTATATCATGGCCGACAAGCAGAAGAACGGCATCAAGGTGAACTTCAAGATCCGCC
ACAACATCGAGGACGGCAGCGTGCAGCTCGCCGACCACTACCAGCAGAACACCCCCATCGGCGACGGCCC
CGTGCTGCTGCCCGACAACCACTACCTGAGCTACCAGTCCGCCCTGAGCAAAGACCCCAACGAGAAGCGC
GATCACATGGTCCTGCTGGAGTTCGTGACCGCCGCCGGGATCACTCTCGGCATGGACGAGCTGTACAAGT
ACTCAGATCTCGAGCTCAAGCTTCGAATTCTGCAGTCGACGGTACCGATGCTGAGGGTCTTCATCCTCTA
TGCCGAGAACGTCCACACACCCGACACCGACATCAGCGATGCCTACTGCTCCGCGGTGTTTGCAGGGGTG
AAGAAGAGAACCAAAGTCATCAAGAACAGCGTGAACCCTGTATGGAATGAGGGATTTGAATGGGACCTCA
AGGGCATCCCCCTGGACCAGGGCTCTGAGCTTCATGTGGTGGTCAAAGACCATGAGACGATGGGGAGGAA
CAGGTTCCTGGGGGAAGCCAAGGTCCCACTCCGAGAGGTCCTCGCCACCCCTAGTCTGTCCGCCAGCTTC
AATGCCCCCCTGCTGGACACCAAGAAGCAGCCCACAGGGGCCTCGCTGGTCCTGCAGGTGTCCTACACAC
CGCTGCCTGGAGCTGTGCCTCTGTTCCCGCCCCCTACTCCTCTGGAGCCCTCCCCGACTCTGCCTGACCT
GGATGTAGTGGCAGACACAGGAGGAGAGGAAGACACAGAGGACCAGGGACTCACTGGAGATGAGGCGGAG
CCATTCCTGGATCAAAGCGGAGGCCCGGGGGCTCCCACCACCCCAAGGAAACTACCTTCACGTCCTCCGC
CCCACTACCCCGGGATCAAAAGAAAGCGAAGTGCGCCTACATCTAGAAAGCTGCTGTCAGACAAACCGCA
GGATTTCCAGATCAGGGTCCAGGTGATCGAGGGGCGCCAGCTGCCGGGGGTGAACATCAAGCCTGTGGTC
AAGGTTACCGCTGCAGGGCAGACCAAGCGGACGCGGATCCACAAGGGAAACAGCCCACTCTTCAATGAGA
CTCTTTTCTTCAACTTGTTTGACTCTCCTGGGGAGCTGTTTGATGAGCCCATCTTTATCACGGTGGTAGA
CTCTCGTTCTCTCAGGACAGATGCTCTCCTCGGGGAGTTCCGGATGGACGTGGGCACCATTTACAGAGAG
CCCCGGCACGCCTATCTCAGGAAGTGGCTGCTGCTCTCAGACCCTGATGACTTCTCTGCTGGGGCCAGAG
GCTACCTGAAAACAAGCCTTTGTGTGCTGGGGCCTGGGGACGAAGCGCCTCTGGAGAGAAAAGACCCCTC
TGAAGACAAGGAGGACATTGAAAGCAACCTGCTCCGGCCCACAGGCGTAGCCCTGCGAGGAGCCCACTTC
TGCCTGAAGGTCTTCCGGGCCGAGGACTTGCCGCAGATGGACGATGCCGTGATGGACAACGTGAAACAGA
TCTTTGGCTTCGAGAGTAACAAGAAGAACTTGGTGGACCCCTTTGTGGAGGTCAGCTTTGCGGGGAAAAT
GCTGTGCAGCAAGATCTTGGAGAAGACGGCCAACCCTCAGTGGAACCAGAACATCACACTGCCTGCCATG
TTTCCCTCCATGTGCGAAAAAATGAGGATTCGTATCATAGACTGGGACCGCCTGACTCACAATGACATCG
TGGCTACCACCTACCTGAGTATGTCGAAAATCTCTGCCCCTGGAGGAGAAATAGAAGAGGAGCCTGCAGG
TGCTGTCAAGCCTTCGAAAGCCTCAGACTTGGATGACTACCTGGGCTTCCTCCCCACTTTTGGGCCCTGC
TACATCAACCTCTATGGCAGTCCCAGAGAGTTCACAGGCTTCCCAGACCCCTACACAGAGCTCAACACAG
GCAAGGGGGAAGGTGTGGCTTATCGTGGCCGGCTTCTGCTCTCCCTGGAGACCAAGCTGGTGGAGCACAG
TGAACAGAAGGTGGAGGACCTTCCTGCGGATGACATCCTCCGGGTGGAGAAGTACCTTAGGAGGCGCAAG
TACTCCCTGTTTGCGGCCTTCTACTCAGCCACCATGCTGCAGGATGTGGATGATGCCATCCAGTTTGAGG
TCAGCATCGGGAACTACGGGAACAAGTTCGACATGACCTGCCTGCCGCTGGCCTCCACCACTCAGTACAG
CCGTGCAGTCTTTGACGGGTGCCACTACTACTACCTACCCTGGGGTAACGTGAAACCTGTGGTGGTGCTG
TCATCCTACTGGGAGGACATCAGCCATAGAATCGAGACTCAGAACCAGCTGCTTGGGATTGCTGACCGGC
TGGAAGCTGGCCTGGAGCAGGTCCACCTGGCCCTGAAGGCGCAGTGCTCCACGGAGGACGTGGACTCGCT
GGTGGCTCAGCTGACGGATGAGCTCATCGCAGGCTGCAGCCAGCCTCTGGGTGACATCCATGAGACACCC
TCTGCCACCCACCTGGACCAGTACCTGTACCAGCTGCGCACCCATCACCTGAGCCAAATCACTGAGGCTG
CCCTGGCCCTGAAGCTCGGCCACAGTGAGCTCCCTGCAGCTCTGGAGCAGGCGGAGGACTGGCTCCTGCG
TCTGCGTGCCCTGGCAGAGGAGCCCCAGAACAGCCTGCCGGACATCGTCATCTGGATGCTGCAGGGAGAC
AAGCGTGTGGCATACCAGCGGGTGCCCGCCCACCAAGTCCTCTTCTCCCGGCGGGGTGCCAACTACTGTG
GCAAGAATTGTGGGAAGCTACAGACAATCTTTCTGAAATATCCGATGGAGAAGGTGCCTGGCGCCCGGAT
GCCAGTGCAGATACGGGTCAAGCTGTGGTTTGGGCTCTCTGTGGATGAGAAGGAGTTCAACCAGTTTGCT
GAGGGGAAGCTGTCTGTCTTTGCTGAAACCTATGAGAACGAGACTAAGTTGGCCCTTGTTGGGAACTGGG
GCACAACGGGCCTCACCTACCCCAAGTTTTCTGACGTCACGGGCAAGATCAAGCTACCCAAGGACAGCTT
CCGCCCCTCGGCCGGCTGGACCTGGGCTGGAGATTGGTTCGTGTGTCCGGAGAAGACTCTGCTCCATGAC
ATGGACGCCGGTCACCTGAGCTTCGTGGAAGAGGTGTTTGAGAACCAGACCCGGCTTCCCGGAGGCCAGT
GGATCTACATGAGTGACAACTACACCGATGTGAACGGGGAGAAGGTGCTTCCCAAGGATGACATTGAGTG
CCCACTGGGCTGGAAGTGGGAAGATGAGGAATGGTCCACAGACCTCAACCGGGCTGTCGATGAGCAAGGC
TGGGAGTATAGCATCACCATCCCCCCGGAGCGGAAGCCGAAGCACTGGGTCCCTGCTGAGAAGATGTACT
ACACACACCGACGGCGGCGCTGGGTGCGCCTGCGCAGGAGGGATCTCAGCCAAATGGAAGCACTGAAAAG
GCACAGGCAGGCGGAGGCGGAGGGCGAGGGCTGGGAGTACGCCTCTCTTTTTGGCTGGAAGTTCCACCTC
GAGTACCGCAAGACAGATGCCTTCCGCCGCCGCCGCTGGCGCCGTCGCATGGAGCCACTGGAGAAGACGG
GGCCTGCAGCTGTGTTTGCCCTTGAGGGGGCCCTGGGCGGCGTGATGGATGACAAGAGTGAAGATTCCAT
GTCCGTCTCCACCTTGAGCTTCGGTGTGAACAGACCCACGATTTCCTGCATATTCGACTATGGGAACCGC
TACCATCTACGCTGCTACATGTACCAGGCCCGGGACCTGGCTGCGATGGACAAGGACTCTTTTTCTGATC
CCTATGCCATCGTCTCCTTCCTGCACCAGAGCCAGAAGACGGTGGTGGTGAAGAACACCCTTAACCCCAC
CTGGGACCAGACGCTCATCTTCTACGAGATCGAGATCTTTGGCGAGCCGGCCACAGTTGCTGAGCAACCG
CCCAGCATTGTGGTGGAGCTGTACGACCATGACACTTATGGTGCAGACGAGTTTATGGGTCGCTGCATCT
GTCAACCGAGTCTGGAACGGATGCCACGGCTGGCCTGGTTCCCACTGACGAGGGGCAGCCAGCCGTCGGG
GGAGCTGCTGGCCTCTTTTGAGCTCATCCAGAGAGAGAAGCCGGCCATCCACCATATTCCTGGTTTTGAG
GTGCAGGAGACATCAAGGATCCTGGATGAGTCTGAGGACACAGACCTGCCCTACCCACCACCCCAGAGGG
AGGCCAACATCTACATGGTTCCTCAGAACATCAAGCCAGCGCTCCAGCGTACCGCCATCGAGATCCTGGC
ATGGGGCCTGCGGAACATGAAGAGTTACCAGCTGGCCAACATCTCCTCCCCCAGCCTCGTGGTAGAGTGT
GGGGGCCAGACGGTGCAGTCCTGTGTCATCAGGAACCTCCGGAAGAACCCCAACTTTGACATCTGCACCC
TCTTCATGGAAGTGATGCTGCCCAGGGAGGAGCTCTACTGCCCCCCCATCACCGTCAAGGTCATCGATAA
CCGCCAGTTTGGCCGCCGGCCTGTGGTGGGCCAGTGTACCATCCGCTCCCTGGAGAGCTTCCTGTGTGAC
CCCTACTCGGCGGAGAGTCCATCCCCACAGGGTGGCCCAGACGATGTGAGCCTACTCAGTCCTGGGGAAG
ACGTGCTCATCGACATTGATGACAAGGAGCCCCTCATCCCCATCCAGGAGGAAGAGTTCATCGATTGGTG
GAGCAAATTCTTTGCCTCCATAGGGGAGAGGGAAAAGTGCGGCTCCTACCTGGAGAAGGATTTTGACACC
CTGAAGGTCTATGACACACAGCTGGAGAATGTGGAGGCCTTTGAGGGCCTGTCTGACTTTTGTAACACCT
TCAAGCTGTACCGGGGCAAGACGCAGGAGGAGACAGAAGATCCATCTGTGATTGGTGAATTTAAGGGCCT
CTTCAAAATTTATCCCCTCCCAGAAGACCCAGCCATCCCCATGCCCCCAAGACAGTTCCACCAGCTGGCC
GCCCAGGGACCCCAGGAGTGCTTGGTCCGTATCTACATTGTCCGAGCATTTGGCCTGCAGCCCAAGGACC
CCAATGGAAAGTGTGATCCTTACATCAAGATCTCCATAGGGAAGAAATCAGTGAGTGACCAGGATAACTA
CATCCCCTGCACGCTGGAGCCCGTATTTGGAAAGATGTTCGAGCTGACCTGCACTCTGCCTCTGGAGAAG
GACCTAAAGATCACTCTCTATGACTATGACCTCCTCTCCAAGGACGAAAAGATCGGTGAGACGGTCGTCG
ACCTGGAGAACAGGCTGCTGTCCAAGTTTGGGGCTCGCTGTGGACTCCCACAGACCTACTGTGTCTCTGG
ACCGAACCAGTGGCGGGACCAGCTCCGCCCCTCCCAGCTCCTCCACCTCTTCTGCCAGCAGCATAGAGTC
AAGGCACCTGTGTACCGGACAGACCGTGTAATGTTTCAGGATAAAGAATATTCCATTGAAGAGATAGAGG
CTGGCAGGATCCCAAACCCACACCTGGGCCCAGTGGAGGAGCGTCTGGCTCTGCATGTGCTTCAGCAGCA
GGGCCTGGTCCCGGAGCACGTGGAGTCACGGCCCCTCTACAGCCCCCTGCAGCCAGACATCGAGCAGGGG
AAGCTGCAGATGTGGGTCGACCTATTTCCGAAGGCCCTGGGGCGGCCTGGACCTCCCTTCAACATCACCC
CACGGAGAGCCAGAAGGTTTTTCCTGCGTTGTATTATCTGGAATACCAGAGATGTGATCCTGGATGACCT
GAGCCTCACGGGGGAGAAGATGAGCGACATTTATGTGAAAGGTTGGATGATTGGCTTTGAAGAACACAAG
CAAAAGACAGACGTGCATTATCGTTCCCTGGGAGGTGAAGGCAACTTCAACTGGAGGTTCATTTTCCCCT
TCGACTACCTGCCAGCTGAGCAAGTCTGTACCATTGCCAAGAAGGATGCCTTCTGGAGGCTGGACAAGAC
TGAGAGCAAAATCCCAGCACGAGTGGTGTTCCAGATCTGGGACAATGACAAGTTCTCCTTTGATGATTTT
CTGGGCTCCCTGCAGCTCGATCTCAACCGCATGCCCAAGCCAGCCAAGACAGCCAAGAAGTGCTCCTTGG
ACCAGCTGGATGATGCTTTCCACCCCGAATGGTTTGTGTCCCTTTTTGAGCAGAAAACAGTGAAGGGCTG
GTGGCCCTGTGTAGCAGAAGAGGGTGAGAAGAAAATACTGGCGGGCAAGCTGGAAATGACCTTGGAGATT
GTAGCAGAGAGTGAGCATGAGGAGCGGCCTGCTGGCCAGGGCCGGGATGAGCCCAACATGAACCCTAAGC
TTGAGGACCCAAGGCGCCCCGACACCTCCTTCCTGTGGTTTACCTCCCCATACAAGACCATGAAGTTCAT
CCTGTGGCGGCGTTTCCGGTGGGCCATCATCCTCTTCATCATCCTCTTCATCCTGCTGCTGTTCCTGGCC
ATCTTCATCTACGCCTTCCCGAACTATGCTGCCATGAAGCTGGTGAAGCCCTTCAGCTGAGGACTCTCCT
GCCCTGTAGAAGGGGCCGGTACCGCGGGCCCGGGATCCACCGGATCTAGATAACTGATCATAATCAGCCA
TACCACATTTGTAGAGGTTTTACTTGCTTTAAAAAACCTCCCACACCTCCCCCTGAACCTGAAACATAAA
ATGAATGCAATTGTTGTTGTTAACTTGTTTATTGCAGCTTATAATGGTTACAAATAAAGCAATAGCATCA
CAAATTTCACAAATAAAGCATTTTTTTCACTGCATTCTAGTTGTGGTTTGTCCAAACTCATCAATGTATC
TTAACGCGTAAATTGTAAGCGTTAATATTTTGTTAAAATTCGCGTTAAATTTTTGTTAAATCAGCTCATT
TTTTAACCAATAGGCCGAAATCGGCAAAATCCCTTATAAATCAAAAGAATAGACCGAGATAGGGT
[37 nt withheld, positions 8046-8082]
AAAGAACGTGGACTCCAACGTCAAAGG
[49 nt withheld, positions 8110-8158]
T
[91 nt withheld, positions 8160-8250]
G
[124 nt withheld, positions 8252-8375]
CAGGTGGCACTTTTCGGGGAAATGTGCGCGGAACCCCTATTTGTTTATTTTTCTAAATACATTCAAATAT
GTATCCGCTCATGAGACAATAACCCTGATAAATGCTTCAATAATATTGAAAAAGGAAGAGTCCTGAGGCG
GAAAGAACCAGCTGTGGAATGTGTGTCAGTTAGGGTGTGGAAAGTCCCCAGGCTCCCCAGCAGGCAGAAG
TATGCAAAGCATGCATCTCAATTAGTCAGCAACCAGGTGTGGAAAGTCCCCAGGCTCCCCAGCAGGCAGA
AGTATGCAAAGCATGCATCTCAATTAGTCAGCAACCATAGTCCCGCCCCTAACTCCGCCCATCCCGCCCC
TAACTCCGCCCAGTTCCGCCCATTCTCCGCCCCATGGCTGACTAATTTTTTTTATTTATGCAGAGGCCGA
GGCCGCCTCGGCCTCTGAGCTATTCCAGAAGTAGTGAGGAGGCTTTTTTGGAGGCCTAGGCTTTTGCAAA
GATCGATCAAGAGACAGGATGAGGATCGTTTCGCATGATTGAACAAGATGGATTGCACGCAGGTTCTCCG
GCCGCTTGGGTGGAGAGGCTATTCGGCTATGACTGGGCACAACAGACAATCGGCTGCTCTGATGCCGCCG
TGTTCCGGCTGTCAGCGCAGGGGCGCCCGGTTCTTTTTGTCAAGACCGACCTGTCCGGTGCCCTGAATGA
ACTGCAAGACGAGGCAGCGCGGCTATCGTGGCTGGCCACGACGGGCGTTCCTTGCGCAGCTGTGCTCGAC
GTTGTCACTGAAGCGGGAAGGGACTGGCTGCTATTGGGCGAAGTGCCGGGGCAGGATCTCCTGTCATCTC
ACCTTGCTCCTGCCGAGAAAGTATCCATCATGGCTGATGCAATGCGGCGGCTGCATACGCTTGATCCGGC
TACCTGCCCATTCGACCACCAAGCGAAACATCGCATCGAGCGAGCACGTACTCGGATGGAAGCCGGTCTT
GTCGATCAGGATGATCTGGACGAAGAGCATCAGGGGCTCGCGCCAGCCGAACTGTTCGCCAGGCTCAAGG
CGAGCATGCCCGACGGCGAGGATCTCGTCGTGACCCATGGCGATGCCTGCTTGCCGAATATCATGGTGGA
AAATGGCCGCTTTTCTGGATTCATCGACTGTGGCCGGCTGGGTGTGGCGGACCGCTATCAGGACATAGCG
TTGGCTACCCGTGATATTGCTGAAGAGCTTGGCGGCGAATGGGCTGACCGCTTCCTCGTGCTTTACGGTA
TCGCCGCTCCCGATTCGCAGCGCATCGCCTTCTATCGCCTTCTTGACGAGTTCTTCTGAGCGGGACTCTG
GGGTTCGAAATGACCGACCAAGCGACGCCCAACCTGCCATCACGAGATTTCGATTCCACCGCCGCCTTCT
ATGAAAGGTTGGGCTTCGGAATCGTTTTCCGGGACGCCGGCTGGATGATCCTCCAGCGCGGGGATCTCAT
GCTGGAGTTCTTCGCCCACCCTAGGGGGAGGCTAACTGAAACACGGAAGGAGACAATACCGGAAGGAACC
CGCGCTATGACGGCAATAAAAAGACAGAATAAAACGCACGGTGTTGGGTCGTTTGTTCATAAACGCGGGG
TTCGGTCCCAGGGCTGGCACTCTGTCGATACCCCACCGAGACCCCATTGGGGCCAATACGCCCGCGTTTC
TTCCTTTTCCCCACCCCACCCCCCAAGTTCGGGTGAAGGCCCAGGGCTCGCAGCCAACGTCGGGGCGGCA
GGCCCTGCCATAGCCTCAGGTTACTCATATATACTTTAGATTGATTTAAAACTTCATTTTTAATTTAAAA
GGATCTAGGTGAAGATCCTTTTTGATAATCTCATGACCAAAATCCCTTAACGTGAGTTTTCGTTCCACTG
AGCGTCAGACCCCGTAGAAAAGATCAAAGGATCTTCTTGAGATCCTTTTTTTCTGCGCGTAATCTGCTGC
TTGCAAACAAAAAAACCACCGCTACCAGCGGTGGTTTGTTTGCCGGATCAAGAGCTACCAACTCTTTTTC
CGAAGGTAACTGGCTTCAGCAGAGCGCAGATACCAAATACTGTCCTTCTAGTGTAGCCGTAGTTAGGCCA
CCACTTCAAGAACTCTGTAGCACCGCCTACATACCTCGCTCTGCTAATCCTGTTACCAGTGGCTGCTGCC
AGTGGCGATAAGTCGTGTCTTACCGGGTTGGACTCAAGACGATAGTTACCGGATAAGGCGCAGCGGTCGG
GCTGAACGGGGGGTTCGTGCACACAGCCCAGCTTGGAGCGAACGACCTACACCGAACTGAGATACCTACA
GCGTGAGCTATGAGAAAGCGCCACGCTTCCCGAAGGGAGAAAGGCGGACAGGTATCCGGTAAGCGGCAGG
GTCGGAACAGGAGAGCGCACGAGGGAGCTTCCAGGGGGAAACGCCTGGTATCTTTATAGTCCTGTCGGGT
TTCGCCACCTCTGACTTGAGCGTCGATTTTTGTGATGCTCGTCAGGGGGGCGGAGCCTATGGAAAAACGC
CAGCAACGCGGCCTTTTTACGGTTCCTGGCCTTTTGCTGGCCTTTTGCTCACATGTTCTTTCCTGCGTTA
TCCCCTGATTCTGTGGATAACCGTATTACCGCCATGCAT
Features (pLannotate 1.2.2; 15 found; start..end, strand, type, name):
     61..364     +  enhancer       CMV enhancer: human cytomegalovirus immediate early enhancer
    365..568     +  promoter       CMV promoter: human cytomegalovirus (CMV) immediate early promoter
    613..1329    +  CDS            EYFP: EYFP is a basic (constitutively fluorescent) green/yellow fluorescent protein published in 1996, derived from Aequorea victoria. It is reported to be a very rapidly-maturing weak dimer with high acid sensitivity.
   1331..1377    +  misc_feature   MCS (fragment): multiple cloning site
   1378..7617    +  CDS            DYSF: DYSF_HUMAN - Also known as FER1L1. Experimental evidence at protein level: Swiss-Prot protein existence level 1. Key calcium ion sensor involved in the Ca(2+)-triggered synaptic vesicle-plasma membrane fusion. Plays a role in the sarcolemma repair mechanism of both skeletal muscle and cardiomyocytes that permits rapid resealing of membranes disrupted by mechanical stress (By similarity). From Homo sapiens (Human).
   7647..7673    +  misc_feature   MCS (fragment): multiple cloning site
   7685..7769    +  CDS            large T antigen (fragment): large T antigen from SV40 (simian virus 40)
   7792..7913    +  polyA_signal   SV40 poly(A) signal: SV40 polyadenylation signal
   7947..8375    -  rep_origin     f1 ori (sequence partly withheld): f1 bacteriophage origin of replication; arrow indicates direction of (+) strand synthesis
   8402..8506    +  promoter       AmpR promoter: bla
   8508..8865    +  promoter       SV40 promoter: SV40 enhancer and early promoter
   8900..9694    +  CDS            NeoR/KanR: aminoglycoside phosphotransferase from Tn5; aph(3')-II (or nptII); confers resistance to neomycin, kanamycin, and G418 (Geneticin®)
   9715..9867    +  CDS            ble (fragment): BLE_KLEPN - Experimental evidence at protein level: Swiss-Prot protein existence level 1. Binding protein with a strong affinity to the bleomycin family of antibiotics. Binds to CL990; an antimitotic-antibiotic compound. From Klebsiella pneumoniae.
   9926..9973    +  polyA_signal   HSV TK poly(A) signal: herpes simplex virus thymidine kinase polyadenylation signal (Cole and Stacy, 1985)
  10302..10890   +  rep_origin     ori: high-copy-number ColE1/pMB1/pBR322/pUC origin of replication
