[The description below was written by a language model from this plasmid's Addgene catalogue record and pLannotate feature annotations shown in this document.]
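Description:
pEYFP-hDF is a mammalian expression plasmid of about 11 kb built on the Clontech pEGFP-C3 backbone, in which the original EGFP coding sequence has been replaced with EYFP. It carries full-length human dysferlin (DYSF), the gene also known as FER1L1 and associated with the LGMD2B and Miyoshi myopathy designations. Dysferlin is a calcium-sensing, C2-domain-containing membrane protein implicated in resealing of the sarcolemma in skeletal and cardiac muscle. The roughly 6.2 kb dysferlin open reading frame sits directly downstream of EYFP, joined through a short remnant of the multiple cloning site, so the fluorescent protein is fused to the N-terminus of dysferlin. Transcription is driven by the human cytomegalovirus immediate early enhancer and promoter and terminated by the SV40 polyadenylation signal. The record does not state the cloning method.

The plasmid is maintained in E. coli at high copy through a ColE1/pUC-type origin. An f1 origin is also present and could allow single-stranded DNA production. A single Tn5 aminoglycoside phosphotransferase gene (NeoR/KanR) serves both hosts. A bacterial bla-type promoter drives it for kanamycin selection in bacteria, and the SV40 enhancer/early promoter with the HSV TK polyadenylation signal drives it for G418 selection in mammalian cells. The short large T antigen and ble fragments flagged in the annotation appear to be backbone remnants rather than functional genes.

The construct is suited to visualising dysferlin localisation in living cells. As a yellow fluorescent fusion, it also fits the fluorescence-based interaction studies suggested by the associated publication on dysferlin dimerisation through its C2 and transmembrane domains.
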