Addgene plasmid #72584: pEYFP-hDF
Purpose: human dysferlin full length tagged with YFP
Depositing lab: Renzhi Han. Depositing organization: Loyola University Chicago Health Sciences Campus. Publication: Dysferlin forms a dimer mediated by the C2 domains and the transmembrane domain in vitro and in living cells. Xu L, Pallikkuth S, Hou Z, Mignery GA, Robia SL, Han R. PLoS One. 2011;6(11):e27884. doi: 10.1371/journal.pone.0027884. Epub 2011 Nov 14. PubMed 22110769.
Backbone
  Vector backbone: pEGFP-C3
  Backbone manufacturer: Clontech
  Backbone size w/o insert (bp): 4700
  Total vector size (bp): 11000
  Modifications to backbone: EGFP replaced with YFP
  Vector type: Mammalian Expression
  Selectable markers: Neomycin (select with G418)
Growth in bacteria
  Bacterial resistance: Kanamycin, 50 μg/mL
  Growth temperature: 37°C
  Growth strain: DH5alpha
  Copy number: High Copy
Gene/Insert
  Gene/Insert name: dysferlin
  Species: H. sapiens (human)
  Entrez Gene: DYSF (a.k.a. FER1L1, LGMD2B, LGMDR2, MMD1)
  Promoter: CMV
  Tag / fusion protein: EYFP (N terminal on backbone)
  Cloning method: Unknown
  Sequencing primers: 5′ EGFP-C; 3′ SV40pA-R
Terms and licenses: Academic/Nonprofit Terms; Industry Terms: Not Available to Industry
How to cite: pEYFP-hDF was a gift from Renzhi Han (Addgene plasmid # 72584 ; http://n2t.net/addgene:72584 ; RRID:Addgene_72584)
