>Addgene plasmid #72584 | pEYFP-hDF | addgene partial sequence | sequence record 134967 | EGFP-C 5'-CATGGTCCTGCTGGAGTTCGTG-3'
ATCTCGAGCTCAAGCTTCGAATTCTGCAGTCGACGGTACCGATGCTGAGGGTCTTCATCCTCTATGCCGA
GAACGTCCACACACCCGACACCGACATCAGCGATGCCTACTGCTCCGCGGTGTTTGCAGGGGTGAAGAAG
AGAACCAAAGTCATCAAGAACAGCGTGAACCCTGTATGGAATGAGGGATTTGAATGGGACCTCAAGGGCA
TCCCCCTGGACCAGGGCTCTGAGCTTCATGTGGTGGTCAAAGACCATGAGACGATGGGGAGGAACAGGTT
CCTGGGGGAAGCCAAGGTCCCACTCCGAGAGGTCCTCGCCACCCCTAGTCTGTCCGCCAGCTTCAATGCC
CCCCTGCTGGACACCAAGAAGCAGCCCACAGGGGCCTCGCTGGTCCTGCAGGTGTCCTACACACCGCTGC
CTGGAGCTGTGCCTCTGTTCCCGCCCCCTACTCCTCTGGAGCCCTCCCCGACTCTGCCTGACCTGGATGT
AGTGGCAGACACAGGAGGAGAGGAAGACACAGAGGACCAGGGACTCACTGGAGATGAGGCGGAGCCATTC
CTGGATCAAAGCGGAGGCCCGGGGGCTCCCACCACCCCAAGGAAACTACCTTCACGTCCTCCGCCCCACT
ACCCCGGGATCAAAAGAAAGCGAAGTGCGCCTACATCTAGAAAGCTGCTGTCAGACAAACCGCAGGATTT
CCAGATCAGGGTCCAGGTGATCGAGGGGCGCCAGCTGCCGGGGGTGAACATCAAGCCTGTGGTCAAGGTT
ACCGCTGCA
