>Addgene plasmid #72584 | pEYFP-hDF | addgene partial sequence | sequence record 134968 | pEGFP-R 5'-acctctacaaatgtggtatg-3'
CGGTACCGGCCCCTTCTACAGGGCAGGAGAGTCCTCAGCTGAAGGGCTTCACCAGCTTCATGGCAGCATA
GTTCGGGAAGGCGTAGATGAAGATGGCCAGGAACAGCAGCAGGATGAAGAGGATGATGAAGAGGATGATG
GCCCACCGGAAACGCCGCCACAGGATGAACTTCATGGTCTTGTATGGGGAGGTAAACCACAGGAAGGAGG
TGTCGGGGCGCCTTGGGTCCTCAAGCTTAGGGTTCATGTTGGGCTCATCCCGGCCCTGGCCAGCAGGCCG
CTCCTCATGCTCACTCTCTGCTACAATCTCCAAGGTCATTTCCAGCTTGCCCGCCAGTATTTTCTTCTCA
CCCTCTTCTGCTACACAGGGCCACCAGCCCTTCACTGTTTTCTGCTCAAAAAGGGACACAAACCATTCGG
GGTGGAAAGCATCATCCAGCTGGTCCAAGGAGCACTTCTTGGCTGTCTTGGCTGGCTTGGGCATGCGGTT
GAGATCGAGCTGCAGGGAGCCCAGAAAATCATCAAAGGAGAACTTGTCATTGTCCCAGATCTGGAACACC
ACTCGTGCTGGGATTTTGCTCTCAGTCTTGTCCAGCCTCCAGAAGGCATCCTTCTTGGCAATGGTACAGA
CTTGCTCAGCTGGCAGGTAGTCGAAGGGGAAAATGAACCTCCAGTTGAAGTTGCCTTCACCTCCCAGGGA
ACGATAATGCACGTCTGTCTTTTGCTTGTGTTCTTCAAAGCCAATCATCCAACCTTTCACATAAATGTCG
CTCATCTTCTCCCCCGTGAGGCTCAGGTCATCCAGGATCACATCTCTGGTA
